>Addgene plasmid #163140 | pLyGo-Bs-2 | addgene full sequence | sequence record 332139 | Addgene NGS Result
GCGAATGGG
[124 nt withheld, positions 10-133]
C
[91 nt withheld, positions 135-225]
A
[49 nt withheld, positions 227-275]
CCTTTGACGTTGGAGTCCACGTTCTTT
[37 nt withheld, positions 303-339]
ACCCTATCTCGGTCTATTCTTTTGATTTATAAGGGATTTTGCCGATTTCGGCCTATTGGTTAAAAAATGA
GCTGATTTAACAAAAATTTAACGCGAATTTTAACAAAATATTAACGCTTACAATTTAGGTGGCACTTTTC
GGGGAAATGTGCGCGGAACCCCTATTTGTTTATTTTTCTAAATACATTCAAATATGTATCCGCTCATGAA
TTAATTCTTAGAAAAACTCATCGAGCATCAAATGAAACTGCAATTTATTCATATCAGGATTATCAATACC
ATATTTTTGAAAAAGCCGTTTCTGTAATGAAGGAGAAAACTCACCGAGGCAGTTCCATAGGATGGCAAGA
TCCTGGTATCGGTCTGCGATTCCGACTCGTCCAACATCAATACAACCTATTAATTTCCCCTCGTCAAAAA
TAAGGTTATCAAGTGAGAAATCACCATGAGTGACGACTGAATCCGGTGAGAATGGCAAAAGTTTATGCAT
TTCTTTCCAGACTTGTTCAACAGGCCAGCCATTACGCTCGTCATCAAAATCACTCGCATCAACCAAACCG
TTATTCATTCGTGATTGCGCCTGAGCGAGACGAAATACGCGATCGCTGTTAAAAGGACAATTACAAACAG
GAATCGAATGCAACCGGCGCAGGAACACTGCCAGCGCATCAACAATATTTTCACCTGAATCAGGATATTC
TTCTAATACCTGGAATGCTGTTTTCCCGGGGATCGCAGTGGTGAGTAACCATGCATCATCAGGAGTACGG
ATAAAATGCTTGATGGTCGGAAGAGGCATAAATTCCGTCAGCCAGTTTAGTCTGACCATCTCATCTGTAA
CATCATTGGCAACGCTACCTTTGCCATGTTTCAGAAACAACTCTGGCGCATCGGGCTTCCCATACAATCG
ATAGATTGTCGCACCTGATTGCCCGACATTATCGCGAGCCCATTTATACCCATATAAATCAGCATCCATG
TTGGAATTTAATCGCGGCCTAGAGCAAGACGTTTCCCGTTGAATATGGCTCATAACACCCCTTGTATTAC
TGTTTATGTAAGCAGACAGTTTTATTGTTCATGACCAAAATCCCTTAACGTGAGTTTTCGTTCCACTGAG
CGTCAGACCCCGTAGAAAAGATCAAAGGATCTTCTTGAGATCCTTTTTTTCTGCGCGTAATCTGCTGCTT
GCAAACAAAAAAACCACCGCTACCAGCGGTGGTTTGTTTGCCGGATCAAGAGCTACCAACTCTTTTTCCG
AAGGTAACTGGCTTCAGCAGAGCGCAGATACCAAATACTGTCCTTCTAGTGTAGCCGTAGTTAGGCCACC
ACTTCAAGAACTCTGTAGCACCGCCTACATACCTCGCTCTGCTAATCCTGTTACCAGTGGCTGCTGCCAG
TGGCGATAAGTCGTGTCTTACCGGGTTGGACTCAAGACGATAGTTACCGGATAAGGCGCAGCGGTCGGGC
TGAACGGGGGGTTCGTGCACACAGCCCAGCTTGGAGCGAACGACCTACACCGAACTGAGATACCTACAGC
GTGAGCTATGAGAAAGCGCCACGCTTCCCGAAGGGAGAAAGGCGGACAGGTATCCGGTAAGCGGCAGGGT
CGGAACAGGAGAGCGCACGAGGGAGCTTCCAGGGGGAAACGCCTGGTATCTTTATAGTCCTGTCGGGTTT
CGCCACCTCTGACTTGAGCGTCGATTTTTGTGATGCTCGTCAGGGGGGCGGAGCCTATGGAAAAACGCCA
GCAACGCGGCCTTTTTACGGTTCCTGGCCTTTTGCTGGCCTTTTGCTCACATGTTCTTTCCTGCGTTATC
CCCTGATTCTGTGGATAACCGTATTACCGCCTTTGAGTGAGCTGATACCGCTCGCCGCAGCCGAACGACC
GAGCGCAGCGAGTCAGTGAGCGAGGAAGCGGAAGAGGGCCTGATGCGGTATTTTCTCCTTACGCATCTGT
GCGGTATTTCACACCGCAATGGTGCACTCTCAGTACAATCTGCTCTGATGCCGCATAGTTAAGCCAGTAT
ACACTCCGCTATCGCTACGTGACTGGGTCATGGCTGCGCCCCGACACCCGCCAACACCCGCTGACGCGCC
CTGACGGGCTTGTCTGCTCCCGGCATCCGCTTACAGACAAGCTGTGACCGTCTCCGGGAGCTGCATGTGT
CAGAGGTTTTCACCGTCATCACCGAAACGCGCGAGGCAGCTGCGGTAAAGCTCATCAGCGTGGTCGTGAA
GCGATTCACAGATGTCTGCCTGTTCATCCGCGTCCAGCTCGTTGAGTTTCTCCAGAAGCGTTAATGTCTG
GCTTCTGATAAAGCGGGCCATGTTAAGGGCGGTTTTTTCCTGTTTGGTCACTGATGCCTCCGTGTAAGGG
GGATTTCTGTTCATGGGGGTAATGATACCGATGAAACGAGAGAGGATGCTCACGATACGGGTTACTGATG
ATGAACATGCACTGGCGGTATGTTTGCAAAACGATTCAAAACCTCTTTACTGCCGTTATTCGCTGGATTT
TTATTGCTGTTTCATTTGGTTCTGGCAGGACCGGCGGCTGCGAGTGCTGAAACGGCGAACAAATCGAATG
AGCTTACAGCACCGTCGATCAAAAGCGGAACCATTCTTCATGCATGGAATTGGTCGTTCAATACGTTAAA
ACACAATATGAAGGATATTCATGATGCAGGATATACAGCCATTCAGACATCTCCGATTAACCAAGTAAAG
GAAGGGAATCAAGGAGATAAAAGCATGTCGAACTGGTACTGGCTGTATCAGCCGACATCGTATCAAATTG
GCAACCGTTACTTAGGTACTGAACAAGAATTTAAAGAAATGTGTGCAGCCGCTGAAGAATATGGCATAAA
GGTCATTGTTGACGCGGTCATCAATCATACCACCAGTGATTATGCCGCGATTTCCAATGAGGTTAAGAGT
ATTCCAAACTGGACACATGGAAACACACAAATTAAAAACTGGTCTGATCGATCGTCTCAGCGAGGCGCGT
CAGGTTAGTGACATTAGAAAACCGACTGTAAAAAGTACAGTCGGCATTATCTCATATTATAAAAGCCAGT
CATTAGGCCTATCTGACAATTCCTGAATAGAGTTCATAAACAATCCTGCATGATAACCATCACAAACAGA
ATGATGTACCTGTAAAGATAGCGGTAAATATATTGAATTACCTTTATTAATGAATTTTCCTGCTGTAATA
ATGGGTAGAAGGTAATTACTATTATTATTGATATTTAAGTTAAACCCAGTAAATGAAGTCCATGGAATAA
TAGAAAGAGAAAAAGCATTTTCAGGTATAGGTGTTTTGGGAAACAATTTCCCCGAACCATTATATTTCTC
TACATCAGAAAGGTATAAATCATAAAACTCTTTGAAGTCATTCTTTACAGGAGTCCAAATACCAGAGAAT
GTTTTAGATACACCATCAAAAATTGTATAAAGTGGCTCTAACTTATCCCAATAACCTAACTCTCCGTCGC
TATTGTAACCAGTTCTAAAAGCTGTATTTGAGTTTATCACCCTTGTCACTAAGAAAATAAATGCAGGGTA
AAATTTATATCCTTCTTGTTTTATGTTTCGGTATAAAACACTAATATCAATTTCTGTGGTTATACTAAAA
GTCGTTTGTTGGTTCAAATAATGATTAAATATCTCTTTTCTCTTCCAATTGTCTAAATCAATTTTATTAA
AGTTCATTTGATATGCCTCCTAAATTTTTATCTAAAGTGAATTTAGGAGGCTTACTTGTCTGCTTTCTTC
ATTAGAATCAATCCTTTTTTAAAAGTCAATATTACTGTAACATAAATATATATTTTAAAAATATCCCACT
TACGCGCCCAGCTGTCTAGGGCGGCGGATTTGTCCTACTCAGGAGAGCGTTCACCGACAAACAACAGATA
AAACGAAAGGCCCAGTCTTTCGACTGAGCCTTTCGTTTTATTTGATGCCTTTAATTAAGAAGCGGAGCGC
GAATAAACCGCCTCTCCCCGCGCGTTGGCCGATTCATTAATGCAGCTGGCACGACAGGTTTCCCGACTGG
AAAGCGGGCAGTGAGCGCAACGCAATTAATGTGAGTTAGCTCACTCATTAGGCACCCCAGGCTTTACACT
TTATGCGTCTATTCTTTTGGAAGAAAATATAGGGAAAATGGTATTTGTTAAAAATTCTGAATATTTATAC
AATATCATATGTTTCACATTGAAATATGCTGTCCAGACTGTCCGCTGTGTAAAAAATAGGAATAAAGGGG
GGTTGTTATTATTTTACTGATATGTAAAATATAATTTGTATAAGAAAATTCGAAACGTAAGATGAAACCT
TAGATAAAAGTGCTTTTTTTGTTGCAATTGAAGAATTATTAATGTTAAGCTTAATTAAAGATAATATCTT
TGAATTGTAACGCCCCTCAAAAGTAAGAACTACAAAAAAAGAATACGTTATATAGAAATATGTTTGAACC
TTCTTCAGATTACAAATATATTCGGACGGACTCTACCTCAAATGCTTATCTAACTATAGAATGACATACA
AGCACAACCTTGAAAATTTGAAAATATAACTACCAATGAACTTGTTCATGTGAATTATCGCTGTATTTAA
TTTTCTCAATTCAATATATAATATGCCAATACATTGTTACAAGTAGAAATTAAGACACCCTTGATAGCCT
TACTATACCTAACATGATGTAGTATTAAATGAATATGTAAATATATTTATGATAAGAAGCGACTTATTTA
TAATCATTACATATTTTTCTATTGGAATGATTAAGATTCCAATAGAATAGTGTATAAATTATTTATCTTG
AAAGGAGGGATGCCTAAAAACGAAGAACATTAAAAACATATATTTGCACCGTCTAATGGATTTATGAAAA
ATCATTTTATCAGTTTGAAAATTATGTATTATGATTAACTAATAAGGAGGACAAACATGATTCAAAAACG
AAAGCGGACAGTTTCGTTCAGACTTGTGCTTATGTGCACGCTGTTATTTGTCAGTTTGCCGATTACAAAA
ACATCAGCCCATCGAAGAGCTTAACGCAAAAAACCCCGCTTCGGCGGGGTTTTTTCGCTACTAAAAGCCA
GATAACAGTATGCGTATTTGCGCGCTGATTTTTGCGGTATAAGAATATATACTGATATGTATACCCGAAG
TATGTCAAAAAGAGGTATGCTATGCAGTTTAAGGTTTACACCTATAAAAGAGAGAGCCGTTATCGTCTGT
TTGTGGATGTACAGAGTGATATTATTGACACGCCCGGGCGACGGATGGTGATCCCCCTGGCCAGTGCACG
TCTGCTGTCAGATAAAGTCTCCCGTGAACTTTACCCGGTGGTGCATATCGGGGATAAAAGCTGGCGCATG
ATGACCACCGATATGGCCAGTGTGCCGGTCTCCGTTATCGGGGAAGAAGTGGCTGATCTCAGCCACCGCG
AAAATGACATCAAAAACGCCATTAACCTGATGTTCTGGGGAATATAAGCTCTTCGTAAGATCCGGCTGTT
CAGCGTCTGAACTAGTCTTGGACTCCTGTTGATAGATCCAGTAATGACCTCAGAACTCCATCTGGATTTG
TTCAGAACGCTCGGTTGCCGCCGGGCGTTTTTTATTGGTGAGAATCCAGGGGTCCCCAATAATTACGATT
GCGCCTCATGTTTTCCTTGAGAATTACAAAACAGGTGTAACACATTCTTTCAATGATCAACTGACGATTA
CCTTGCGTGCAGATGCGAATACAACAAAAGCCGTTTATCAAATCAATAATGGACCAGAGACGGCGTTTAA
GGATGGAGATCAATTCACAATCGGAAAAGGAGATCCATTTGGCAAAACATACACCATCATGTTAAAAGGA
ACGAACAGTGATGGTGTAACGAGGACCGAGAAATACAGTTTTGTTAAAAGAGATCCAGCGTCGGCCAAAA
CCATCGGCTATCAAAATCCGAATCATTGGAGCCAGGTAAATGCTTATATCTATAAACATGATGGGAGCCG
AGTAATTGAATTGACCGGATCTTGGCCTGGAAAACCAATGACTAAAAATGCAGACGGAATTTACACGCTG
ACGCTGCCTGCGGACACGGATACAACCAACGCAAAAGTGATTTTTAATAATGGCAGCGCCCAAGTGCCCG
GTCAGAATCAGCCTGGCTTTGATTACGTGCTAAATGGTTTATATAATGACTCGGGCTTAAGCGGTTCTCT
TCCCCATTGAAGAAGACTTAGGAACTATATCCGGATTG
Features (pLannotate 1.2.2; 16 found; start..end, strand, type, name):
     10..438     +  rep_origin     f1 ori (sequence partly withheld): f1 bacteriophage origin of replication; arrow indicates direction of (+) strand synthesis
    491..548     +  promoter       AmpR promoter (fragment): bla
    557..1372    -  CDS            KanR: aminoglycoside phosphotransferase; aph(3')-Ia; confers resistance to kanamycin in bacteria or G418 (Geneticin®) in eukaryotes
   1494..2082    +  rep_origin     ori: high-copy-number ColE1/pMB1/pBR322/pUC origin of replication
   2268..2407    -  misc_feature   bom: basis of mobility region from pBR322
   2509..2700    -  CDS            rop: Rop protein, which maintains plasmids at low copy number; rop
   2741..2800    +  CDS            mbeC (fragment): MBEC_ECOLX - Experimental evidence at protein level: Swiss-Prot protein existence level 1. Required for efficient mobilization of ColE1 plasmid and is thus essential to promote the specific transfer of the plasmid during conjugation. Probably functions by inducing DNA bending, helping the MbeA relaxase to melt the DNA around the nic site and cleave the phosphodiester bond. Binds specifically double-stranded DNA (dsDNA) containing the ColE1 oriT but does not recognize the inverted repeat (IR). From Escherichia coli.
   2899..3264    +  CDS            amyA (fragment): AMY_BUTFI - Protein inferred from homology: Swiss-Prot protein existence level 3. From Butyrivibrio fibrisolvens.
   3409..4056    -  CDS            cat: CAT1_STAAU - Experimental evidence at transcript level: Swiss-Prot protein existence level 2. This enzyme is an effector of chloramphenicol resistance in bacteria. From Staphylococcus aureus.
   4217..4303    -  terminator     rrnB T1 terminator: Escherichia coli rrnB; transcription terminator T1 from the E. coli rrnB gene
   4334..4413    +  CDS            lacI (fragment): lac repressor; lacI; The lac repressor binds to the lac operator to inhibit transcription in E. coli. This inhibition can be relieved by adding lactose or isopropyl-β-D-thiogalactopyranoside (IPTG).
   4426..4447    +  protein_bind   CAP binding site: CAP binding activates transcription in the presence of cAMP. E. coli catabolite activator protein
   5296..5388    +  CDS            AMY_BACAM (fragment): Experimental evidence at protein level: Swiss-Prot protein existence level 1. From Bacillus amyloliquefaciens (Bacillus velezensis).
   5438..5509    +  intron         PDK intron (fragment): pdk; modified pyruvate orthophosphate dikinase intron from Flaveria trinervia 3.0
   5541..5846    +  CDS            ccdB: CcdB, a bacterial toxin that poisons DNA gyrase; ccdB; Plasmids containing the ccdB gene cannot be propagated in standard E. coli strains.
   5890..5984    +  terminator     lambda t0 terminator: transcription terminator from phage lambda
