[The description below was written by a language model from this plasmid's Addgene catalogue record and pLannotate feature annotations shown in this document.]
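Description:
pLyGo-Bs-2 is an empty cloning and expression backbone of about 6.6 kb, built on pBS293C-amyE and intended for producing secreted proteins, specifically lytic polysaccharide monooxygenases (LPMOs), in Bacillus subtilis. It is propagated in E. coli through a ColE1/pMB1-type origin accompanied by the rop gene and the bom region, consistent with its recorded low copy number, and is selected there with kanamycin through an aph(3')-Ia resistance gene. An f1 phage origin is also annotated. A staphylococcal-type cat gene provides the chloramphenicol marker listed for selection in the Bacillus host. The backbone name and an annotated amylase-like fragment next to cat suggest amyE homology for chromosomal integration, but the record does not explicitly state this, and no Bacillus replication origin is annotated.

The expression unit is driven by the composite promoter recorded as PamyL-PamyQ-PcryIIIA with the cryIIIA mRNA stabiliser. The automated annotation does not label this promoter, although it presumably lies in the unannotated stretch upstream of the signal peptide. A short fragment matching Bacillus amyloliquefaciens alpha-amylase corresponds to the AmyQ signal peptide, which directs the product for secretion. It is followed by the LyGo cassette, in which a ccdB gene is flanked by SapI sites, and then by a lambda t0 terminator. Digestion with the type IIS enzyme SapI releases ccdB so that a coding sequence can be joined directly to the signal peptide. Because CcdB poisons DNA gyrase, uncut parental plasmid is counterselected in ordinary E. coli, and the empty vector must be kept in a ccdB-tolerant strain. The small lacI, CAP-site and PDK intron hits are probably residual or spurious matches. The vector belongs to a platform for rapid screening of LPMO production.
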