Addgene plasmid #163140: pLyGo-Bs-2
Purpose: (Empty Backbone) pLyGo cloning vector for a sequence of interest (LPMO) in Bacillus subtilis. Vector encoding the AmyQ signal peptide and the LyGo cassette (SapI-ccdB-SapI)
Depositing lab: Morten Norholm. Depositing organization: Danmarks Tekniske Universitet. Publication: LyGo: A Platform for Rapid Screening of Lytic Polysaccharide Monooxygenase Production. Hernandez-Rollan C, Falkenberg KB, Rennig M, Bertelsen AB, Ipsen JO, Brander S, Daley DO, Johansen KS, Norholm MHH. ACS Synth Biol. 2021 Apr 16;10(4):897-906. doi: 10.1021/acssynbio.1c00034. Epub 2021 Apr 2. PubMed 33797234.
Backbone
  Vector backbone: pBS293C-amyE
  Backbone size (bp): 6610
  Vector type: Bacterial Expression, Synthetic Biology
  Promoter: PamyL-PamyQ-PcryIIIA-cryIIIAstab49
  Selectable markers: Chloramphenicol
Growth in bacteria
  Bacterial resistance: Kanamycin, 50 μg/mL
  Growth temperature: 37°C
  Growth strain: ccdB Survival
  Copy number: Low Copy
Gene/Insert
  Cloning method: Restriction Enzyme
Terms and licenses: Academic/Nonprofit Terms; Industry Terms: Not Available to Industry
Depositor comments: Please visit https://www.biorxiv.org/content/10.1101/2020.11.04.368555v1 for bioRxiv preprint.
How to cite: pLyGo-Bs-2 was a gift from Morten Norholm (Addgene plasmid # 163140 ; http://n2t.net/addgene:163140 ; RRID:Addgene_163140)
